Addgene plasmid #103181: LSB-hsa-miR-1185-2-3p
Purpose: Used to sense miRNA activity using fluorescence based tools. hsa-miR-1185-2-3p target in 3' UTR of of mKate. miRNA activity can be measured by the repression of mKate2 relative to EBFP2 fluorescent proteins . Plasmid is inherently unstable; please see Depositor Comments
Depositing lab: Ron Weiss. Depositing organization: Massachusetts Institute of Technology. Publication: A mixed antagonistic/synergistic miRNA repression model enables accurate predictions of multi-input miRNA sensor activity. Gam JJ, Babb J, Weiss R. Nat Commun. 2018 Jun 22;9(1):2430. doi: 10.1038/s41467-018-04575-0. PubMed 29934631.
Backbone
  Vector backbone: Low Sensor Backbone (LSB)
  Vector type: Mammalian Expression, Synthetic Biology
Growth in bacteria
  Bacterial resistance: Ampicillin and Kanamycin, 100 & 50 μg/mL
  Growth temperature: 30°C
  Growth strain: NEB Stable
  Copy number: High Copy
Gene/Insert
  Gene/Insert name: hsa-miR-1185-2-3p target
  Species: H. sapiens (human)
  Entrez Gene: MIR1185-2 (a.k.a. MIRN1185-2, hsa-mir-1185-2, mir-1185-2)
  Promoter: EF-1a
  Cloning method: Gibson Cloning
Terms and licenses: Academic/Nonprofit Terms; Industry Terms: Not Available to Industry
Depositor comments: Please note that this plasmid is inherently unstable due to a repeating poly A element. We recommend performing a diagnostic digest on multiple colonies upon receipt. The depositors would like to note the presence of several discrepancies between the depositor sequence and physical plasmid sequence. In particular, the sequences upstream and downstream of the puromycin coding region have 10 bp insertions which do not affect the ability to perform puromycin selection. The sequences for those regions within the physical plasmids are as follows: Upstream of Puro: GAATTCGACCGCCTGTCTCAAGGTGCCACC; Downstream of Puro: GCTTTGAGACTACGCGTGAATTCACTCCTC.
How to cite: LSB-hsa-miR-1185-2-3p was a gift from Ron Weiss (Addgene plasmid # 103181 ; http://n2t.net/addgene:103181 ; RRID:Addgene_103181)
