[The description below was written by a language model from this plasmid's Addgene catalogue record and pLannotate feature annotations shown in this document.]
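Description:
LSB-hsa-miR-1185-2-3p is an 11 kb mammalian expression plasmid built on the Low Sensor Backbone (LSB), designed as a two-colour fluorescent sensor of microRNA activity for synthetic biology work. It replicates in E. coli from a high-copy ColE1/pUC-type origin and carries both an ampicillin resistance gene (β-lactamase with its own promoter) and a kanamycin resistance gene (aminoglycoside phosphotransferase), so it is maintained under dual selection. A puromycin N-acetyltransferase coding sequence followed by a rabbit β-globin polyadenylation signal is also present and allows puromycin selection in mammalian cells. The feature table does not annotate a dedicated promoter for it.

The payload consists of two parallel transcription units. Each is driven by the human EF-1α core promoter with its intron A, is flanked by Gateway attB4/attB1/attB2 recombination scars from assembly, and ends in a β-globin-derived 3' region and poly(A) signal. One unit expresses the red fluorescent protein mKate2 and, according to the record, carries the hsa-miR-1185-2-3p target site in its 3' UTR. This target is not separately annotated, but it would lie in the unannotated stretch between the mKate2 cassette and its terminator. The other unit expresses the blue protein EBFP2 without a target site and serves as an internal reference for delivery and expression. When the cognate miRNA is active in transfected cells, mKate2 output is repressed relative to EBFP2, so the red-to-blue ratio reports miRNA activity.

The depositor notes that the repeated poly(A) elements make the plasmid inherently unstable. The depositor also reports small insertions flanking the puromycin coding region in the physical plasmid, relative to the deposited sequence, that do not impair selection.
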