Features (pLannotate 1.2.2; 28 found; start..end, strand, type, name):
     87..675     -  rep_origin     ori: high-copy-number ColE1/pMB1/pBR322/pUC origin of replication
    846..1706    -  CDS            AmpR: β-lactamase; bla; confers resistance to ampicillin, carbenicillin, and related antibiotics
   1707..1778    -  promoter       AmpR promoter: bla
   1857..2456    +  CDS            PuroR: puromycin N-acetyltransferase; pac from Streptomyces alboniger; confers resistance to puromycin
   2461..2541    +  CDS            HBB (fragment): HBB_PONPY - Experimental evidence at transcript level: Swiss-Prot protein existence level 2. Involved in oxygen transport from the lung to the various peripheral tissues. From Pongo pygmaeus (Bornean orangutan).
   2612..2667    +  polyA_signal   β-globin poly(A) signal: rabbit β-globin polyadenylation signal (Gil and Proudfoot, 1987)
   3646..3666    +  protein_bind   attB4: mutant version of attB; core recombination site for the Gateway® BP reaction BP Clonase™
   3734..3945    +  promoter       EF-1α core promoter: core promoter for human elongation factor EF-1α
   3946..4884    +  intron         EF-1α intron A: intron upstream of the start codon of human EF-1α
   4911..4931    +  protein_bind   attB1: mutant version of attB; core recombination site for the Gateway® BP reaction BP Clonase™
   4951..5646    +  CDS            mKate2: mKate2 is a basic (constitutively fluorescent) red fluorescent protein published in 2009, derived from Entacmaea quadricolor. It is reported to be a rapidly-maturing monomer with moderate acid sensitivity.
   5666..5690    -  protein_bind   attB2: mutant version of attB; recombination site for the Gateway® BP reaction BP Clonase™
   5834..5908    +  CDS            HBB (fragment): HBB_PONPY - Experimental evidence at transcript level: Swiss-Prot protein existence level 2. Involved in oxygen transport from the lung to the various peripheral tissues. From Pongo pygmaeus (Bornean orangutan).
   5979..6034    +  polyA_signal   β-globin poly(A) signal: rabbit β-globin polyadenylation signal (Gil and Proudfoot, 1987)
   6418..6443    +  misc_feature   SA: splice acceptor site
   7115..7135    +  protein_bind   attB4: mutant version of attB; core recombination site for the Gateway® BP reaction BP Clonase™
   7203..7414    +  promoter       EF-1α core promoter: core promoter for human elongation factor EF-1α
   7415..8353    +  intron         EF-1α intron A: intron upstream of the start codon of human EF-1α
   8380..8400    +  protein_bind   attB1: mutant version of attB; core recombination site for the Gateway® BP reaction BP Clonase™
   8411..9127    +  CDS            EBFP2: EBFP2 is a basic (constitutively fluorescent) blue fluorescent protein published in 2007, derived from Aequorea victoria. It is reported to be a rapidly-maturing monomer with moderate acid sensitivity.
   9135..9159    -  protein_bind   attB2: mutant version of attB; recombination site for the Gateway® BP reaction BP Clonase™
   9163..9243    +  CDS            HBB (fragment): HBB_PONPY - Experimental evidence at transcript level: Swiss-Prot protein existence level 2. Involved in oxygen transport from the lung to the various peripheral tissues. From Pongo pygmaeus (Bornean orangutan).
   9314..9369    +  polyA_signal   β-globin poly(A) signal: rabbit β-globin polyadenylation signal (Gil and Proudfoot, 1987)
   9752..9774    -  protein_bind   lac operator (fragment): The lac repressor binds to the lac operator to inhibit transcription in E. coli. This inhibition can be relieved by adding lactose or isopropyl-β-D-thiogalactopyranoside (IPTG). lac repressor encoded by lacI
   9778..9808    -  promoter       lac promoter: promoter for the E. coli lac operon
   9823..9844    -  protein_bind   CAP binding site: CAP binding activates transcription in the presence of cAMP. E. coli catabolite activator protein
   9857..9896    -  CDS            lacI (fragment): lac repressor; lacI; The lac repressor binds to the lac operator to inhibit transcription in E. coli. This inhibition can be relieved by adding lactose or isopropyl-β-D-thiogalactopyranoside (IPTG).
  10069..10878   +  CDS            KanR: aminoglycoside phosphotransferase; aph(3')-Ia; confers resistance to kanamycin in bacteria or G418 (Geneticin®) in eukaryotes
>Addgene plasmid #103181 | LSB-hsa-miR-1185-2-3p | depositor full sequence | sequence record 195411 | Full Sequence
AATTGAGGGGATAACGCAGGAAAGAACATGTGAGCAAAAGGCCAGCAAAAGGCCAGGAACCGTAAAAAGG
CCGCGTTGCTGGCGTTTTTCCATAGGCTCCGCCCCCCTGACGAGCATCACAAAAATCGACGCTCAAGTCA
GAGGTGGCGAAACCCGACAGGACTATAAAGATACCAGGCGTTTCCCCCTGGAAGCTCCCTCGTGCGCTCT
CCTGTTCCGACCCTGCCGCTTACCGGATACCTGTCCGCCTTTCTCCCTTCGGGAAGCGTGGCGCTTTCTC
ATAGCTCACGCTGTAGGTATCTCAGTTCGGTGTAGGTCGTTCGCTCCAAGCTGGGCTGTGTGCACGAACC
CCCCGTTCAGCCCGACCGCTGCGCCTTATCCGGTAACTATCGTCTTGAGTCCAACCCGGTAAGACACGAC
TTATCGCCACTGGCAGCAGCCACTGGTAACAGGATTAGCAGAGCGAGGTATGTAGGCGGTGCTACAGAGT
TCTTGAAGTGGTGGCCTAACTACGGCTACACTAGAAGAACAGTATTTGGTATCTGCGCTCTGCTGAAGCC
AGTTACCTTCGGAAAAAGAGTTGGTAGCTCTTGATCCGGCAAACAAACCACCGCTGGTAGCGGTGGTTTT
TTTGTTTGCAAGCAGCAGATTACGCGCAGAAAAAAAGGATCTCAAGAAGATCCTTTGATCTTTTCTACGG
GGTCTGACGCTCAGTGGAACGAAAACTCACGTTAAGGGATTTTGGTCATGAGATTATCAAAAAGGATCTT
CACCTAGATCCTTTTAAATTAAAAATGAAGTTTTAAATCAATCTAAAGTATATATGAGTAAACTTGGTCT
GACAGTTACCAATGCTTAATCAGTGAGGCACCTATCTCAGCGATCTGTCTATTTCGTTCATCCATAGTTG
CCTGACTCCCCGTCGTGTAGATAACTACGATACGGGAGGGCTTACCATCTGGCCCCAGTGCTGCAATGAT
ACCGCGAGAACCACGCTCACCGGCTCCAGATTTATCAGCAATAAACCAGCCAGCCGGAAGGGCCGAGCGC
AGAAGTGGTCCTGCAACTTTATCCGCCTCCATCCAGTCTATTAATTGTTGCCGGGAAGCTAGAGTAAGTA
GTTCGCCAGTTAATAGTTTGCGCAACGTTGTTGCCATTGCTACAGGCATCGTGGTGTCACGCTCGTCGTT
TGGTATGGCTTCATTCAGCTCCGGTTCCCAACGATCAAGGCGAGTTACATGATCCCCCATGTTGTGCAAA
AAAGCGGTTAGCTCCTTCGGTCCTCCGATCGTTGTCAGAAGTAAGTTGGCCGCAGTGTTATCACTCATGG
TTATGGCAGCACTGCATAATTCTCTTACTGTCATGCCATCCGTAAGATGCTTTTCTGTGACTGGTGAGTA
CTCAACCAAGTCATTCTGAGAATAGTGTATGCGGCGACCGAGTTGCTCTTGCCCGGCGTCAATACGGGAT
AATACCGCGCCACATAGCAGAACTTTAAAAGTGCTCATCATTGGAAAACGTTCTTCGGGGCGAAAACTCT
CAAGGATCTTACCGCTGTTGAGATCCAGTTCGATGTAACCCACTCGTGCACCCAACTGATCTTCAGCATC
TTTTACTTTCACCAGCGTTTCTGGGTGAGCAAAAACAGGAAGGCAAAATGCCGCAAAAAAGGGAATAAGG
GCGACACGGAAATGTTGAATACTCATACTCTTCCTTTTTCAATATTATTGAAGCATTTATCAGGGTTATT
GTCTCATGAGCGGATACATATTTGAATGTAGCTCCGAATTTCTCGAGGGCTTGTCGACGACGGCGGTCTC
CGTCGTCAGGATCATGAATTCGACCCGCCTGCCACCATGACCGAGTACAAGCCCACGGTGCGCCTCGCCA
CCCGCGACGACGTCCCCCGGGCCGTACGCACCCTCGCCGCCGCGTTCGCCGACTACCCCGCCACGCGCCA
CACCGTCGACCCGGACCGCCACATCGAGCGGGTCACCGAGCTGCAAGAACTCTTCCTCACGCGCGTCGGG
CTCGACATCGGCAAGGTGTGGGTCGCGGACGACGGCGCCGCGGTGGCGGTCTGGACCACGCCGGAGAGCG
TCGAAGCGGGGGCGGTGTTCGCCGAGATCGGCCCGCGCATGGCCGAGTTGAGCGGTTCCCGGCTGGCCGC
GCAGCAACAGATGGAAGGCCTCCTGGCGCCGCACCGGCCCAAGGAGCCCGCGTGGTTCCTGGCCACCGTC
GGCGTCTCGCCCGACCACCAGGGCAAGGGTCTGGGCAGCGCCGTCGTGCTCCCCGGAGTGGAGGCGGCCG
AGCGCGCCGGGGTGCCCGCCTTCCTGGAGACATCCGCGCCCCGCAACCTCCCCTTCTACGAGCGGCTCGG
CTTCACCGTCACCGCCGACGTCGAGGTGCCCGAAGGACCGCGCACCTGGTGCATGACCCGCAAGCCCGGT
GCCTGATACGCGTGAATTCACTCCTCAGGTGCAGGCTGCCTATCAGAAGGTGGTGGCTGGTGTGGCCAAT
GCCCTGGCTCACAAATACCACTGAGATCTTTTTCCCTCTGCCAAAAATTATGGGGACATCATGAAGCCCC
TTGAGCATCTGACTTCTGGCTAATAAAGGAAATTTATTTTCATTGCAATAGTGTGTTGGAATTTTTTGTG
TCTCTCACTCGGAAGGACATATGGGAGGGCAAATCATTTAAAACATCAGAATGAGTATTTGGTTTAGAGT
TTGGCAACATATGCCCATATGCTGGCTGCCATGAACAAAGGTTGGCTATAAAGAGGTCATCAGTATATGA
AACAGCCCCCTGCTGTCCATTCCTTATTCCATAGAAAAGCCTTGACTTGAGGTTAGATTTTTTTTATATT
TTGTTTTGTGTTATTTTTTTCTTTAACATCCCTAAAATTTTCCTTACATGTTTTACTAGCCAGATTTTTC
CTCCTCTCCTGACTACTCCCAGTCATAGCTGTCCCTCTTCTCTTATGGAGATCCCTCGACCTGCAGCCCA
AGCTTGAATTCTCTAGAATTACCCTGTTATCCCTATGCTTGGTTTACCGAGCTCTTATTGGTTTTCAAAC
TTCATTGACTGTGCCCAACGCGCCTGGGAGCTCACGGGGACAGCCCCCCCCCAAAGCCCCCAGGGATGTA
ATTACGTCCCTCCCCCGCTAGGGGGCAGCAGCGAGCCGCCCGGGGCTCCGCTCCGGTCCGGCGCTCCCCC
CGCATCCCCGAGCCGGCAGCGTGCGGGGACAGCCCGGGCACGGGGAAGGTGGCACGGGATCGCTTTCCTC
TGAACGCTTCTCGCTGCTCTTTGAGCCTGCAGACACCTGGGGGGATACGGGGAAAAAGCTAGGCTGAAAG
ACCGGTTCTTAGAATGACACGCGCCTGGGAGCTCACGGGGACAGCCCCCCCCCAAAGCCCCCAGGGATGT
AATTACGTCCCTCCCCCGCTAGGGGGCAGCAGCGAGCCGCCCGGGGCTCCGCTCCGGTCCGGCGCTCCCC
CCGCATCCCCGAGCCGGCAGCGTGCGGGGACAGCCCGGGCACGGGGAAGGTGGCACGGGATCGCTTTCCT
CTGAACGCTTCTCGCTGCTCTTTGAGCCTGCAGACACCTGGGGGGATACGGGGAAAAAGCTAACTTCTGA
GACGACAACTTTGTATAGAAAAGTTGGCTCCGAATTCGCCCTTGACAGCAGAGATCCAGTTTGGTTAATT
AATTGGCTCCGGTGCCCGTCAGTGGGCAGAGCGCACATCGCCCACAGTCCCCGAGAAGTTGTGGGGAGGG
GTCGGCAATTGAACCGGTGCCTAGAGAAGGTGGCGCGGGGTAAACTGGGAAAGTGATGTCGTGTACTGGC
TCCGCCTTTTTCCCGAGGGTGGGGGAGAACCGTATATAAGTGCAGTAGTCGCCGTGAACGTTCTTTTTCG
CAACGGGTTTGCCGCCAGAACACAGGTAAGTGCCGTGTGTGGTTCCCGCGGGCCTGGCCTCTTTACGGGT
TATGGCCCTTGCGTGCCTTGAATTACTTCCACCTGGCTGCAGTACGTGATTCTTGATCCCGAGCTTCGGG
TTGGAAGTGGGTGGGAGAGTTCGAGGCCTTGCGCTTAAGGAGCCCCTTCGCCTCGTGCTTGAGTTGAGGC
CTGGCCTGGGCGCTGGGGCCGCCGCGTGCGAATCTGGTGGCACCTTCGCGCCTGTCTCGCTGCTTTCGAT
AAGTCTCTAGCCATTTAAAATTTTTGATGACCTGCTGCGACGCTTTTTTTCTGGCAAGATAGTCTTGTAA
ATGCGGGCCAAGATCTGCACACTGGTATTTCGGTTTTTGGGGCCGCGGGCGGCGACGGGGCCCGTGCGTC
CCAGCGCACATGTTCGGCGAGGCGGGGCCTGCGAGCGCGGCCACCGAGAATCGGACGGGGGTAGTCTCAA
GCTGGCCGGCCTGCTCTGGTGCCTGGCCTCGCGCCGCCGTGTATCGCCCCGCCCTGGGCGGCAAGGCTGG
CCCGGTCGGCACCAGTTGCGTGAGCGGAAAGATGGCCGCTTCCCGGCCCTGCTGCAGGGAGCTCAAAATG
GAGGACGCGGCGCTCGGGAGAGCGGGCGGGTGAGTCACCCACACAAAGGAAAAGGGCCTTTCCGTCCTCA
GCCGTCGCTTCATGTGACTCCACGGAGTACCGGGCGCCGTCCAGGCACCTCGATTAGTTCTCGAGCTTTT
GGAGTACGTCGTCTTTAGGTTGGGGGGAGGGGTTTTATGCGATGGAGTTTCCCCACACTGAGTGGGTGGA
GACTGAAGTTAGGCCAGCTTGGCACTTGATGTAATTCTCCTTGGAATTTGCCCTTTTTGAGTTTGGATCT
TGGTTCATTCTCAAGCCTCAGACAGTGGTTCAAAGTTTTTTTCTTCCATTTCAGGTGTCGTGAGAAGGGC
GAATTCGACCCAAGTTTGTACAAAAAAGCAGGCTGGATCCAGGTGCCACCATGGTGAGCGAGCTGATTAA
GGAGAACATGCACATGAAGCTGTACATGGAGGGCACCGTGAACAACCACCACTTCAAGTGCACATCCGAG
GGCGAAGGCAAGCCCTACGAGGGCACCCAGACCATGAGAATCAAGGCGGTCGAGGGCGGCCCTCTCCCCT
TCGCCTTCGACATCCTGGCTACCAGCTTCATGTACGGCAGCAAAACCTTCATCAACCACACCCAGGGCAT
CCCCGACTTCTTTAAGCAGTCCTTCCCCGAGGGCTTCACATGGGAGAGAGTCACCACATACGAAGATGGG
GGCGTGCTGACCGCTACCCAGGACACCAGCCTCCAGGACGGCTGCCTCATCTACAACGTCAAGATCAGAG
GGGTGAACTTCCCATCCAACGGCCCTGTGATGCAGAAGAAAACACTCGGCTGGGAGGCCTCCACCGAGAC
ACTGTACCCCGCTGACGGCGGCCTGGAAGGCAGAGCCGACATGGCCCTGAAGCTCGTGGGCGGGGGCCAC
CTGATCTGCAACCTTAAGACCACATACAGATCCAAGAAACCCGCTAAGAACCTCAAGATGCCCGGCGTCT
ACTATGTGGACAGGAGACTGGAAAGAATCAAGGAGGCCGACAAAGAGACATACGTCGAGCAGCACGAGGT
GGCTGTGGCCAGATACTGCGACCTCCCTAGCAAACTGGGGCACAAACTTAATTGAGAATTCTACCACCCA
GCTTTCTTGTACAAAGTGGTACGTCTCAAGACCAGAGGTCTCTGCTTCGGGACTCATGAGAGTCTCCCCC
TGTATATATGAGAGTCTCCCCCTGTATATATGAGAGTCTCCCCCTGTATATATGAGAGTCTCCCCCTGTA
TATCAACCAGAAGAGACCTGTGCTTCACTCCTCAGGTGCAGGCTGCCTATCAGAAGGTGGTGGCTGGTGT
GGCCAATGCCCTGGCTCACAAATACCACTGAGATCTTTTTCCCTCTGCCAAAAATTATGGGGACATCATG
AAGCCCCTTGAGCATCTGACTTCTGGCTAATAAAGGAAATTTATTTTCATTGCAATAGTGTGTTGGAATT
TTTTGTGTCTCTCACTCGGAAGGACATATGGGAGGGCAAATCATTTAAAACATCAGAATGAGTATTTGGT
TTAGAGTTTGGCAACATATGCCCATATGCTGGCTGCCATGAACAAAGGTTGGCTATAAAGAGGTCATCAG
TATATGAAACAGCCCCCTGCTGTCCATTCCTTATTCCATAGAAAAGCCTTGACTTGAGGTTAGATTTTTT
TTATATTTTGTTTTGTGTTATTTTTTTCTTTAACATCCCTAAAATTTTCCTTACATGTTTTACTAGCCAG
ATTTTTCCTCCTCTCCTGACTACTCCCAGTCATAGCTGTCCCTCTTCTCTTATGGAGATCCCGAGCGGTG
CGTTTTTATGCTTGTAGTATTGTATAATGTTTTTAAGATCCAAGCTTCTGACCTCTTCTCTTCCTCCCAC
AGGGCCTCGAGACAATTGCATCGATGGTACCAGTGAAAGTCTGCAATGAATTCGAGTTGGCGCGCCTGTC
ATTCTAAATCTCTCTTTCAGCCTAAAGCTTTTTCCCCGTATCCCCCCAGGTGTCTGCAGGCTCAAAGAGC
AGCGAGAAGCGTTCAGAGGAAAGCGATCCCGTGCCACCTTCCCCGTGCCCGGGCTGTCCCCGCACGCTGC
CGGCTCGGGGATGCGGGGGGAGCGCCGGACCGGAGCGGAGCCCCGGGCGGCTCGCTGCTGCCCCCTAGCG
GGGGAGGGACGTAATTACATCCCTGGGGGCTTTGGGAGGGGGCTGTCCCCGTGAGCTCCCAGGCGCGCCT
GTCATTCTAAATCTCTCTTTCAGCCTAAAGCTTTTTCCCCGTATCCCCCCAGGTGTCTGCAGGCTCAAAG
AGCAGCGAGAAGCGTTCAGAGGAAAGCGATCCCGTGCCACCTTCCCCGTGCCCGGGCTGTCCCCGCACGC
TGCCGGCTCGGGGATGCGGGGGGAGCGCCGGACCGGAGCGGAGCCCCGGGCGGCTCGCTGCTGCCCCCTA
GCGGGGGAGGGACGTAATTACATCCCTGGGGGCTTTGGGGGGGGGCTGTCCCCGTGAGCTCCCAGGCGCG
CCAACTCGGTACCGTATCGATGTCGACGTTAACGCTAGTGATATCAACTTTGTATAGAAAAGTTGGCTCC
GAATTCGCCCTTGACAGCAGAGATCCAGTTTGGTTAATTAATTGGCTCCGGTGCCCGTCAGTGGGCAGAG
CGCACATCGCCCACAGTCCCCGAGAAGTTGTGGGGAGGGGTCGGCAATTGAACCGGTGCCTAGAGAAGGT
GGCGCGGGGTAAACTGGGAAAGTGATGTCGTGTACTGGCTCCGCCTTTTTCCCGAGGGTGGGGGAGAACC
GTATATAAGTGCAGTAGTCGCCGTGAACGTTCTTTTTCGCAACGGGTTTGCCGCCAGAACACAGGTAAGT
GCCGTGTGTGGTTCCCGCGGGCCTGGCCTCTTTACGGGTTATGGCCCTTGCGTGCCTTGAATTACTTCCA
CCTGGCTGCAGTACGTGATTCTTGATCCCGAGCTTCGGGTTGGAAGTGGGTGGGAGAGTTCGAGGCCTTG
CGCTTAAGGAGCCCCTTCGCCTCGTGCTTGAGTTGAGGCCTGGCCTGGGCGCTGGGGCCGCCGCGTGCGA
ATCTGGTGGCACCTTCGCGCCTGTCTCGCTGCTTTCGATAAGTCTCTAGCCATTTAAAATTTTTGATGAC
CTGCTGCGACGCTTTTTTTCTGGCAAGATAGTCTTGTAAATGCGGGCCAAGATCTGCACACTGGTATTTC
GGTTTTTGGGGCCGCGGGCGGCGACGGGGCCCGTGCGTCCCAGCGCACATGTTCGGCGAGGCGGGGCCTG
CGAGCGCGGCCACCGAGAATCGGACGGGGGTAGTCTCAAGCTGGCCGGCCTGCTCTGGTGCCTGGCCTCG
CGCCGCCGTGTATCGCCCCGCCCTGGGCGGCAAGGCTGGCCCGGTCGGCACCAGTTGCGTGAGCGGAAAG
ATGGCCGCTTCCCGGCCCTGCTGCAGGGAGCTCAAAATGGAGGACGCGGCGCTCGGGAGAGCGGGCGGGT
GAGTCACCCACACAAAGGAAAAGGGCCTTTCCGTCCTCAGCCGTCGCTTCATGTGACTCCACGGAGTACC
GGGCGCCGTCCAGGCACCTCGATTAGTTCTCGAGCTTTTGGAGTACGTCGTCTTTAGGTTGGGGGGAGGG
GTTTTATGCGATGGAGTTTCCCCACACTGAGTGGGTGGAGACTGAAGTTAGGCCAGCTTGGCACTTGATG
TAATTCTCCTTGGAATTTGCCCTTTTTGAGTTTGGATCTTGGTTCATTCTCAAGCCTCAGACAGTGGTTC
AAAGTTTTTTTCTTCCATTTCAGGTGTCGTGAGAAGGGCGAATTCGACCCAAGTTTGTACAAAAAAGCAG
GCTCGCCACCATGGTGAGCAAGGGCGAGGAGCTGTTCACCGGGGTGGTGCCCATCCTGGTCGAGCTGGAC
GGCGACGTAAACGGCCACAAGTTCAGCGTGAGGGGCGAGGGCGAGGGCGATGCCACCAACGGCAAGCTGA
CCCTGAAGTTCATCTGCACCACCGGCAAGCTGCCCGTGCCCTGGCCCACCCTCGTGACCACCCTGAGCCA
CGGCGTGCAGTGCTTCGCCCGCTACCCCGACCACATGAAGCAGCACGACTTCTTCAAGTCCGCCATGCCC
GAAGGCTACGTCCAGGAGCGCACCATCTTCTTCAAGGACGACGGCACCTACAAGACCCGCGCCGAGGTGA
AGTTCGAGGGCGACACCCTAGTGAACCGCATCGAGCTGAAGGGCGTCGACTTCAAGGAGGACGGCAACAT
CCTGGGGCACAAGCTGGAGTACAACTTCAACAGCCACAACATCTATATCATGGCCGTCAAGCAGAAGAAC
GGCATCAAGGTGAACTTCAAGATCCGCCACAACGTGGAGGACGGCAGCGTGCAGCTCGCCGACCACTACC
AGCAGAACACCCCCATCGGCGACGGCCCCGTGCTGCTGCCCGACAGCCACTACCTGAGCACCCAGTCCGT
GCTGAGCAAAGACCCCAACGAGAAGCGCGATCACATGGTCCTGCTGGAGTTCCGCACCGCCGCCGGGATC
ACTCTCGGCATGGACGAGCTGTACAAGTAATACCACCCAGCTTTCTTGTACAAAGTGGTACGCGTGAATT
CACTCCTCAGGTGCAGGCTGCCTATCAGAAGGTGGTGGCTGGTGTGGCCAATGCCCTGGCTCACAAATAC
CACTGAGATCTTTTTCCCTCTGCCAAAAATTATGGGGACATCATGAAGCCCCTTGAGCATCTGACTTCTG
GCTAATAAAGGAAATTTATTTTCATTGCAATAGTGTGTTGGAATTTTTTGTGTCTCTCACTCGGAAGGAC
ATATGGGAGGGCAAATCATTTAAAACATCAGAATGAGTATTTGGTTTAGAGTTTGGCAACATATGCCCAT
ATGCTGGCTGCCATGAACAAAGGTTGGCTATAAAGAGGTCATCAGTATATGAAACAGCCCCCTGCTGTCC
ATTCCTTATTCCATAGAAAAGCCTTGACTTGAGGTTAGATTTTTTTTATATTTTGTTTTGTGTTATTTTT
TTCTTTAACATCCCTAAAATTTTCCTTACATGTTTTACTAGCCAGATTTTTCCTCCTCTCCTGACTACTC
CCAGTCATAGCTGTCCCTCTTCTCTTATGGAGATCCCTCGACCTGCAGCCCAAGCTTGGCGTAATCATGG
TCATAGCTGTTTCCTGTGTGAAATTGTTATCCGCTCACAATTCCACACAACATACGAGCCGGAAGCATAA
AGTGTAAAGCCTGGGGTGCCTAATGAGTGAGCTAACTCACATTAATTGCGTTGCGCTCACTGCCCGCTTT
CCAGTCGGGAAACCTGTCGTGCCAGCGGATCGACAGTACTAAGCTTGGTCTAATACCCAATCTCTCGTCT
TATCCAGATGTTTTATACGCCTCTGGCCCGTGTCTCAAAATCTCTGATGTTACATTGCACAAGATAAAAT
AATATCATCATGAACAATAAAACTGTCTGCTTACATAAACAGTAATACAAGGGGTGTTATGAGCCATATT
CAACGGGAAACGTCGAGGCCGCGATTAAATTCCAACATGGATGCTGATTTATATGGGTATAAATGGGCTC
GCGATAATGTCGGGCAATCAGGTGCGACAATCTATCGCTTGTATGGGAAGCCCGATGCGCCAGAGTTGTT
TCTGAAACATGGCAAAGGTAGCGTTGCCAATGATGTTACAGATGAGATGGTCAGACTAAACTGGCTGACG
GAATTTATGCCTCTTCCGACCATCAAGCATTTTATCCGTACTCCTGATGATGCATGGTTACTCACCACTG
CGATCCCCGGAAAAACAGCATTCCAGGTATTAGAAGAATATCCTGATTCAGGTGAAAATATTGTTGATGC
GCTGGCAGTGTTCCTGCGCCGGTTGCATTCGATTCCTGTTTGTAATTGTCCTTTTAACAGCGATCGCGTA
TTTCGTCTCGCTCAGGCGCAATCACGAATGAATAACGGTTTGGTTGATGCGAGTGATTTTGATGACGAGC
GTAATGGCTGGCCTGTTGAACAAGTCTGGAAAGAAATGCATAAACTTTTGCCATTCTCACCGGATTCAGT
CGTCACTCATGGTGATTTCTCACTTGATAACCTTATTTTTGACGAGGGGAAATTAATAGGTTGTATTGAT
GTTGGACGAGTCGGAATCGCAGACCGATACCAGGATCTTGCCATCCTATGGAACTGCCTCGGTGAGTTTT
CTCCTTCATTACAGAAACGGCTTTTTCAAAAATATGGTATTGATAATCCTGATATGAATAAATTGCAGTT
TCATTTGATGCTCGATGAGTTTTTCTAATCAGAATTGGTTAATTGGTTGTAACACTGGCAGAGCATTACG
CTGACTTGACGGGACGGCGCAAGCTCATGACCAAAATCCCTTAACGTGAGTTACGCGTCGTTCCACTGAG
CGTCAGAGGTATCACTAGTATTACAGAGGTAAGTTATAACAGTCGCCTAACCC
