>Addgene plasmid #103181 | LSB-hsa-miR-1185-2-3p | depositor partial sequence | sequence record 195412 | hsa-miR-1185-2-3p target
ATGAGAGTCTCCCCCTGTATAT
