>Addgene plasmid #103181 | LSB-hsa-miR-1185-2-3p | addgene partial sequence | sequence record 226595 | mKate2-F 5'-ACCCGCTAAGAACCTCAAGA-3'
GCCGACAAAGAGACATACGTCGAGCAGCACGAGGTGGCTGTGGCCAGATACTGCGACCTCCCTAGCAAAC
TGGGGCACAAACTTAATTGAGAATTCTACCACCCAGCTTTCTTGTACAAAGTGGTACGTCTCAAGACCAG
AGGTCTCTGCTTCGGGACTCATGAGAGTCTCCCCCTGTATATATGAGAGTCTCCCCCTGTATATATGAGA
GTCTCCCCCTGTATATATGAGAGTCTCCCCCTGTATATCAACCAGAAGAGACCTGTGCTTCACTCCTCAG
GTGCAGGCTGCCTATCAGAAGGTGGTGGCTGGTGTGGCCAATGCCCTGGCTCACAAATACCACTGAGATC
TTTTTCCCTCTGCCAAAAATTATGGGGACATCATGAAGCCCCTTGAGCATCTGACTTCTGGCTAATAAAG
GAAATTTATTTTCATTGCAATAGTGTGTTGGAATTTTTTGTGTCTCTCA
